Addgene plasmid #174221: pPU-HSA-miR30-L1221
Purpose: All-in-one control rescue-control shRNA knockdown vector
Depositing lab: Jeremy Luban. Depositing organization: University of Massachusetts, Worcester. Publication: IFIH1 (MDA5) is required for innate immune detection of intron-containing RNA expressed from the HIV-1 provirus. Guney MH, Nagalekshmi K, McCauley SM, Carbone C, Aydemir O, Luban J. Proc Natl Acad Sci U S A. 2024 Jul 16;121(29):e2404349121. doi: 10.1073/pnas.2404349121. Epub 2024 Jul 10. PubMed 38985764.
Backbone
  Vector backbone: pPU-miR30
  Vector type: Mammalian Expression, Lentiviral, RNAi
  Selectable markers: Puromycin
Growth in bacteria
  Bacterial resistance: Ampicillin, 100 μg/mL
  Growth temperature: 30°C
  Growth strain: NEB Stable
  Copy number: High Copy
Gene/Insert
  Gene/Insert name: HSA (alt name: CD24)
  gRNA/shRNA sequence: CTTGTCGATGAGAGCGTTTGTA
  Species: M. musculus (mouse)
  Promoter: SFFV
  Cloning method: Restriction Enzyme; 5′ cloning site unknown (unknown if destroyed)
Terms and licenses: Academic/Nonprofit Terms; Industry Terms: Not Available to Industry
Depositor comments: This plasmid expresses a non-targeting control shRNA and expresses the mouse HSA gene as a rescue control. Please visit https://doi.org/10.1101/2023.11.17.567619 for bioRxiv preprint.
How to cite: pPU-HSA-miR30-L1221 was a gift from Jeremy Luban (Addgene plasmid # 174221 ; http://n2t.net/addgene:174221 ; RRID:Addgene_174221)
