[The description below was written by a language model from this plasmid's Addgene catalogue record and pLannotate feature annotations shown in this document.]
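Description:
pPU-HSA-miR30-L1221 is an HIV-1-based lentiviral transfer vector built on the pPU-miR30 backbone, designed as an all-in-one system that delivers a drug marker, a "rescue" coding sequence and a microRNA-embedded shRNA from a single transcript. It serves as the double-negative control of this vector series. The shRNA is a non-targeting control (L1221), and the rescue position carries mouse HSA (heat-stable antigen, CD24), a small GPI-anchored surface protein used here as an irrelevant rescue gene. In bacteria the plasmid is maintained through a high-copy ColE1/pUC-type origin and an ampicillin resistance gene. The record lists a recombination-deficient host strain, as is common for repeat-containing lentiviral plasmids.

The viral genome is transcribed from a CMV enhancer/promoter fused to a truncated 5' LTR. It contains the Ψ packaging signal with a gag fragment, the Rev response element and the cPPT/CTS. It ends in a second truncated LTR, which the annotation software also labelled as a 5' LTR but which occupies the 3' position. Inside the genome, the SFFV promoter drives one open reading frame in which puromycin N-acetyltransferase is directly followed by a ubiquitin unit and then Cd24. In fusions of this kind, cellular ubiquitin hydrolases generally cleave after ubiquitin, so the resistance enzyme and the downstream protein are released separately. Downstream of this coding region, human miR-30a flanking sequences frame the shRNA hairpin, so the same SFFV transcript is processed by the microRNA pathway.

Transduced mammalian cells are selected with puromycin. The construct provides the matched baseline for knockdown-and-rescue experiments, and the associated work concerns innate immune sensing of HIV-1 RNA.
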