Features (pLannotate 1.2.2; 21 found; start..end, strand, type, name):
      1..380     +  enhancer       CMV enhancer: human cytomegalovirus immediate early enhancer
    381..580     +  promoter       CMV promoter: human cytomegalovirus (CMV) immediate early promoter
    598..778     +  LTR            5' LTR (truncated): truncated 5' long terminal repeat (LTR) from HIV-1
    825..950     +  misc_feature   HIV-1 Ψ: packaging signal of human immunodeficiency virus type 1
    934..1272    +  CDS            HIV-1 gag (fragment): gag protein from human immunodeficiency virus 1; gag
   1447..1680    +  misc_feature   RRE: The Rev response element (RRE) of HIV-1 allows for Rev-dependent mRNA export from the nucleus to the cytoplasm.
   2057..2157    +  CDS            Rev (fragment): human immunodeficiency virus 1 (HIV-1) Rev protein; rev; enhances nuclear export of unspliced and incompletely spliced viral mRNAs
   2207..2324    +  misc_feature   cPPT/CTS: central polypurine tract and central termination sequence of HIV-1
   2461..2868    +  promoter       SFFV promoter: spleen focus-forming virus long terminal repeat (LTR) promoter
   2883..3479    +  CDS            PuroR: puromycin N-acetyltransferase; pac from Streptomyces alboniger; confers resistance to puromycin
   3480..3707    +  CDS            UBIQ_CERCA: Experimental evidence at protein level: Swiss-Prot protein existence level 1. Ubiquitin exists either covalently attached to another protein, or free (unanchored). When covalently bound, it is conjugated to target proteins via an isopeptide bond either as a monomer (monoubiquitin), a polymer linked via different Lys residues of the ubiquitin (polyubiquitin chains) or a linear polymer linked via the initiator Met of the ubiquitin (linear polyubiquitin chains). Polyubiquitin chains, when attached to a target protein, have different functions depending on the Lys residue of the ubiquitin that is
   3708..3935    +  CDS            Cd24: CD24_MOUSE - Also known as Cd24a, Ly-52. Experimental evidence at protein level: Swiss-Prot protein existence level 1. May have a pivotal role in cell differentiation of different cell types. May have a specific role in early thymocyte development. Signaling could be triggered by the binding of a lectin-like ligand to the CD24 carbohydrates, and transduced by the release of second messengers derived from the GPI-anchor. Modulates B-cell activation responses (By similarity). In association with SIGLEC10 may be involved in the selective suppression of the immune response to danger- associated mo
   3963..4008    +  ncRNA          5' miR-30a (fragment): sequence upstream of the 71-nt precursor of the human miR-30a microRNA (Zeng et al., 2002) miRNA
   4078..4103    +  ncRNA          3' miR-30a (fragment): sequence downstream of the 71-nt precursor of the human miR-30a microRNA (Zeng et al., 2002) miRNA
   4133..4152    +  misc_feature   cPPT/CTS (fragment): central polypurine tract and central termination sequence of HIV-1
   4184..4364    +  LTR            5' LTR (truncated): truncated 5' long terminal repeat (LTR) from HIV-1
   4435..5023    -  rep_origin     ori: high-copy-number ColE1/pMB1/pBR322/pUC origin of replication
   5194..6054    -  CDS            AmpR: β-lactamase; bla; confers resistance to ampicillin, carbenicillin, and related antibiotics
   6055..6159    -  promoter       AmpR promoter: bla
   6218..6270    -  misc_feature   bom (fragment): basis of mobility region from pBR322
   6432..6761    +  promoter       SV40 promoter: SV40 enhancer and early promoter
>Addgene plasmid #174221 | pPU-HSA-miR30-L1221 | addgene full sequence | sequence record 343468 | Addgene NGS Result
GACATTGATTATTGACTAGTTATTAATAGTAATCAATTACGGGGTCATTAGTTCATAGCCCATATATGGA
GTTCCGCGTTACATAACTTACGGTAAATGGCCCGCCTGGCTGACCGCCCAACGACCCCCGCCCATTGACG
TCAATAATGACGTATGTTCCCATAGTAACGCCAATAGGGACTTTCCATTGACGTCAATGGGTGGAGTATT
TACGGTAAACTGCCCACTTGGCAGTACATCAAGTGTATCATATGCCAAGTACGCCCCCTATTGACGTCAA
TGACGGTAAATGGCCCGCCTGGCATTATGCCCAGTACATGACCTTATGGGACTTTCCTACTTGGCAGTAC
ATCTACGTATTAGTCATCGCTATTACCATGGTGATGCGGTTTTGGCAGTACATCAATGGGCGTGGATAGC
GGTTTGACTCACGGGGATTTCCAAGTCTCCACCCCATTGACGTCAATGGGAGTTTGTTTTGGCACCAAAA
TCAACGGGACTTTCCAAAATGTCGTAACAACTCCGCCCCATTGACGCAAATGGGCGGTAGGCGTGTACGG
TGGGAGGTCTATATAAGCAGCGCGTTTTGCCTGTACTGGGTCTCTCTGGTTAGACCAGATCTGAGCCTGG
GAGCTCTCTGGCTAACTAGGGAACCCACTGCTTAAGCCTCAATAAAGCTTGCCTTGAGTGCTTCAAGTAG
TGTGTGCCCGTCTGTTGTGTGACTCTGGTAACTAGAGATCCCTCAGACCCTTTTAGTCAGTGTGGAAAAT
CTCTAGCAGTGGCGCCCGAACAGGGACTTGAAAGCGAAAGGGAAACCAGAGGAGCTCTCTCGACGCAGGA
CTCGGCTTGCTGAAGCGCGCACGGCAAGAGGCGAGGGGCGGCGACTGGTGAGTACGCCAAAAATTTTGAC
TAGCGGAGGCTAGAAGGAGAGAGATGGGTGCGAGAGCGTCAGTATTAAGCGGGGGAGAATTAGATCGCGA
TGGGAAAAAATTCGGTTAAGGCCAGGGGGAAAGAAAAAATATAAATTAAAACATATAGTATGGGCAAGCA
GGGAGCTAGAACGATTCGCAGTTAATCCTGGCCTGTTAGAAACATCAGAAGGCTGTAGACAAATACTGGG
ACAGCTACAACCATCCCTTCAGACAGGATCAGAAGAACTTAGATCATTATATAATACAGTAGCAACCCTC
TATTGTGTGCATCAAAGGATAGAGATAAAAGACACCAAGGAAGCTTTAGACAAGATAGAGGAAGAGCAAA
ACAAAAGTAAGACCACCGCACAGCAAGCGGCCGGCCGCTGATCTTCAGACCTGGAGGAGGAGATATGAGG
GACAATTGGAGAAGTGAATTATATAAATATAAAGTAGTAAAAATTGAACCATTAGGAGTAGCACCCACCA
AGGCAAAGAGAAGAGTGGTGCAGAGAGAAAAAAGAGCAGTGGGAATAGGAGCTTTGTTCCTTGGGTTCTT
GGGAGCAGCAGGAAGCACTATGGGCGCAGCGTCAATGACGCTGACGGTACAGGCCAGACAATTATTGTCT
GGTATAGTGCAGCAGCAGAACAATTTGCTGAGGGCTATTGAGGCGCAACAGCATCTGTTGCAACTCACAG
TCTGGGGCATCAAGCAGCTCCAGGCAAGAATCCTGGCTGTGGAAAGATACCTAAAGGATCAACAGCTCCT
GGGGATTTGGGGTTGCTCTGGAAAACTCATTTGCACCACTGCTGTGCCTTGGAATGCTAGTTGGAGTAAT
AAATCTCTGGAACAGATTTGGAATCACACGACCTGGATGGAGTGGGACAGAGAAATTAACAATTACACAA
GCTTAATACACTCCTTAATTGAAGAATCGCAAAACCAGCAAGAAAAGAATGAACAAGAATTATTGGAATT
AGATAAATGGGCAAGTTTGTGGAATTGGTTTAACATAACAAATTGGCTGTGGTATATAAAATTATTCATA
ATGATAGTAGGAGGCTTGGTAGGTTTAAGAATAGTTTTTGCTGTACTTTCTATAGTGAATAGAGTTAGGC
AGGGATATTCACCATTATCGTTTCAGACCCACCTCCCAACCCCGAGGGGACCCGACAGGCCCGAAGGAAT
AGAAGAAGAAGGTGGAGAGAGAGACAGAGACAGATCCATTCGATTAGTGAACGGATCGGCACTGCGTGCG
CCAATTCTGCAGACAAATGGCAGTATTCATCCACAATTTTAAAAGAAAAGGGGGGATTGGGGGGTACAGT
GCAGGGGAAAGAATAGTAGACATAATAGCAACAGACATACAAACTAAAGAATTACAAAAACAAATTACAA
AAATTCAAAATTTTCGGGTTTATTACAGGGACAGCAGAGATCCAGTTTGGTTAATTAACTGCAGCCCCGA
TAAAATAAAAGATTTTATTTAGTCTCCAGAAAAAGGGGGGAATGAAAGACCCCACCTGTAGGTTTGGCAA
GCTAGCTGCAGTAACGCCATTTTGCAAGGCATGGAAAAATACCAAACCAAGAATAGAGAAGTTCAGATCA
AGGGCGGGTACATGAAAATAGCTAACGTTGGGCCAAACAGGATATCTGCGGTGAGCAGTTTCGGCCCCGG
CCCGGGGCCAAGAACAGATGGTCACCGCAGTTTCGGCCCCGGCCCGAGGCCAAGAACAGATGGTCCCCAG
ATATGGCCCAACCCTCAGCAGTTTCTTAAGACCCATCAGATGTTTCCAGGCTCCCCCAAGGACCTGAAAT
GACCCTGCGCCTTATTTGAATTAACCAATCAGCCTGCTTCTCGCTTCTGTTCGCGCGCTTCTGCTTCCCG
AGCTCTATAAAAGAGCTCACAACCCCTCACTCGGCGCGCCAGTCCTCCGACAGACTGAGTCGCCCGGGGG
TCTAGTGCCACCATGACCGAGTACAAGCCCACGGTGCGCCTCGCCACCCGCGACGACGTCCCCCGGGCCG
TACGCACCCTCGCCGCCGCGTTCGCCGACTACCCCGCCACGCGCCACACCGTGGACCCGGACCGCCACAT
CGAGCGGGTCACCGAGCTGCAAGAACTCTTCCTCACGCGCGTCGGGCTCGACATCGGCAAGGTGTGGGTC
GCGGACGACGGCGCCGCGGTGGCGGTCTGGACCACGCCGGAGAGCGTCGAAGCGGGGGCGGTGTTCGCCG
AGATCGGCCCGCGCATGGCCGAGTTGAGCGGTTCCCGGCTGGCCGCGCAGCAACAGATGGAAGGCCTCCT
GGCGCCGCACCGGCCCAAGGAGCCCGCGTGGTTCCTGGCCACCGTCGGCGTCTCGCCCGACCACCAGGGC
AAGGGTCTGGGCAGCGCCGTCGTGCTCCCCGGAGTGGAGGCGGCCGAGCGCGCCGGGGTGCCCGCCTTCC
TGGAGACCTCCGCGCCCCGCAACCTCCCCTTCTACGAGCGGCTCGGCTTCACCGTCACCGCCGACGTCGA
GGTGCCCGAAGGACCGCGCACCTGGTGCATGACCCGCAAGCCCGGTGCCATGCAGATCTTTGTGAAGACC
CTCACTGGCAAAACCATCACCCTTGAGGTCGAGCCCAGTGACACCATTGAGAATGTCAAAGCCAAAATTC
AAGACAAGGAGGGTATCCCACCTGACCAGCAGCGTCTGATATTTGCCGGCAGACAGCTGGAGGATGGCCG
CACTCTCTCAGACTACAACATCCAGAAAGAGTCCACCCTGCACCTGGTGCTGAGCCTGCGAGGTGGCATG
GGCAGAGCTATGGTGGCCAGGCTAGGGCTGGGGTTGCTGCTTCTGGCACTGCTCCTACCCACACAGATTT
ACTGCAACCAAACATCTGTTGCACCCTTTCCTGGCAACCAGAATATCTCTGCTTCCCCAAATCCAAGTAA
TGCTACCACCAGAGGGGGTGGCAGCTCCCTCCAGTCCACAGCTGGTCTGCTGGCACTGTCCCTCAGCCTG
CTACATCTGTACTGTTGATCTAGAGGATCCGCGGCCGCCTTCTTAACCCAACAGAAGGCTCGAGAAGGTA
TATTGCTGTTGACAGTGAGCGCACAAACGCTCTCATCGACAAGTAGTGAAGCCACAGATGTACTTGTCGA
TGAGAGCGTTTGTATGCCTACTGCCTCGGACTTCAAGGGGCTAGAATTCGGCAGCTGTAGATCTTAGCCA
CTTTTTAAAAGAAAAGGGGGGACTGGAAGGGCTAACTGCATCCGGACTGTACTGGGTCTCTCTGGTTAGA
CCAGATCTGAGCCTGGGAGCTCTCTGGCTAACTAGGGAACCCACTGCTTAAGCCTCAATAAAGCTTGCCT
TGAGTGCTTCAAGTAGTGTGTGCCCGTCTGTTGTGTGACTCTGGTAACTAGAGATCCCTCAGACCCTTTT
AGTCAGTGTGGAAAATCTCTAGCAGGGCCCGTTTCATGTGAGCAAAAGGCCAGCAAAAGGCCAGGAACCG
TAAAAAGGCCGCGTTGCTGGCGTTTTTCCATAGGCTCCGCCCCCCTGACGAGCATCACAAAAATCGACGC
TCAAGTCAGAGGTGGCGAAACCCGACAGGACTATAAAGATACCAGGCGTTTCCCCCTGGAAGCTCCCTCG
TGCGCTCTCCTGTTCCGACCCTGCCGCTTACCGGATACCTGTCCGCCTTTCTCCCTTCGGGAAGCGTGGC
GCTTTCTCATAGCTCACGCTGTAGGTATCTCAGTTCGGTGTAGGTCGTTCGCTCCAAGCTGGGCTGTGTG
CACGAACCCCCCGTTCAGCCCGACCGCTGCGCCTTATCCGGTAACTATCGTCTTGAGTCCAACCCGGTAA
GACACGACTTATCGCCACTGGCAGCAGCCACTGGTAACAGGATTAGCAGAGCGAGGTATGTAGGCGGTGC
TACAGAGTTCTTGAAGTGGTGGCCTAACTACGGCTACACTAGAAGAACAGTATTTGGTATCTGCGCTCTG
CTGAAGCCAGTTACCTTCGGAAAAAGAGTTGGTAGCTCTTGATCCGGCAAACAAACCACCGCTGGTAGCG
GTGGTTTTTTTGTTTGCAAGCAGCAGATTACGCGCAGAAAAAAAGGATCTCAAGAAGATCCTTTGATCTT
TTCTACGGGGTCTGACGCTCAGTGGAACGAAAACTCACGTTAAGGGATTTTGGTCATGAGATTATCAAAA
AGGATCTTCACCTAGATCCTTTTAAATTAAAAATGAAGTTTTAAATCAATCTAAAGTATATATGAGTAAA
CTTGGTCTGACAGTTACCAATGCTTAATCAGTGAGGCACCTATCTCAGCGATCTGTCTATTTCGTTCATC
CATAGTTGCCTGACTCCCCGTCGTGTAGATAACTACGATACGGGAGGGCTTACCATCTGGCCCCAGTGCT
GCAATGATACCGCGAGACCCACGCTCACCGGCTCCAGATTTATCAGCAATAAACCAGCCAGCCGGAAGGG
CCGAGCGCAGAAGTGGTCCTGCAACTTTATCCGCCTCCATCCAGTCTATTAATTGTTGCCGGGAAGCTAG
AGTAAGTAGTTCGCCAGTTAATAGTTTGCGCAACGTTGTTGCCATTGCTACAGGCATCGTGGTGTCACGC
TCGTCGTTTGGTATGGCTTCATTCAGCTCCGGTTCCCAACGATCAAGGCGAGTTACATGATCCCCCATGT
TGTGCAAAAAAGCGGTTAGCTCCTTCGGTCCTCCGATCGTTGTCAGAAGTAAGTTGGCCGCAGTGTTATC
ACTCATGGTTATGGCAGCACTGCATAATTCTCTTACTGTCATGCCATCCGTAAGATGCTTTTCTGTGACT
GGTGAGTACTCAACCAAGTCATTCTGAGAATAGTGTATGCGGCGACCGAGTTGCTCTTGCCCGGCGTCAA
TACGGGATAATACCGCGCCACATAGCAGAACTTTAAAAGTGCTCATCATTGGAAAACGTTCTTCGGGGCG
AAAACTCTCAAGGATCTTACCGCTGTTGAGATCCAGTTCGATGTAACCCACTCGTGCACCCAACTGATCT
TCAGCATCTTTTACTTTCACCAGCGTTTCTGGGTGAGCAAAAACAGGAAGGCAAAATGCCGCAAAAAAGG
GAATAAGGGCGACACGGAAATGTTGAATACTCATACTCTTCCTTTTTCAATATTATTGAAGCATTTATCA
GGGTTATTGTCTCATGAGCGGATACATATTTGAATGTATTTAGAAAAATAAACAAATAGGGGTTCCGCGC
ACATTTCCCCGAAAAGTGCCACCTGACGTCGACGGATCGGGAGATCTCCCGATCCCCTATGGTGCACTCT
CAGTACAATCTGCTCTGATGCCGCATAGTTAAGCCAGTATCTGCTCCCTGCTTGTGTGTTGGAGGTCGCT
GAGTAGTGCGCGAGCAAAATTTAAGCTACAACAAGGCAAGGCTTGACCGACAATTGCATGAAGAATCTGC
TTAGGGTTAGGCGTTTTGCGCTGCTTCGCGATGTACGGGCCAGATATACGCGCTGTGGAATGTGTGTCAG
TTAGGGTGTGGAAAGTCCCCAGGCTCCCCAGCAGGCAGAAGTATGCAAAGCATGCATCTCAATTAGTCAG
CAACCAGGTGTGGAAAGTCCCCAGGCTCCCCAGCAGGCAGAAGTATGCAAAGCATGCATCTCAATTAGTC
AGCAACCATAGTCCCGCCCCTAACTCCGCCCATCCCGCCCCTAACTCCGCCCAGTTCCGCCCATTCTCCG
CCCCATGGCTGACTAATTTTTTTTATTTATGCAGAGGCCGAGGCCGCCTCTGCCTCTGAGCTATTCCAGA
AGTAGTGAGGAGGCTTTTTTGGAGGCCTAGGCTTTTGCAAAAAGCTCGCGTT
